>Addgene plasmid #179984 | pCG_batCoV RaTG13 NSP15 C-V5-tag | addgene full sequence | sequence record 353883 | Addgene NGS Result
CGTTACATAACTTACGGTAAATGGCCCGCCTGGCTGACCGCCCAACGACCCCCGCCCATTGACGTCAATA
ATGACGTATGTTCCCATAGTAACGCCAATAGGGACTTTCCATTGACGTCAATGGGTGGAGTATTTACGGT
AAACTGCCCACTTGGCAGTACATCAAGTGTATCATATGCCAAGTACGCCCCCTATTGACGTCAATGACGG
TAAATGGCCCGCCTGGCATTATGCCCAGTACATGACCTTATGGGACTTTCCTACTTGGCAGTACATCTAC
GTATTAGTCATCGCTATTACCATGGTGATGCGGTTTTGGCAGTACATCAATGGGCGTGGATAGCGGTTTG
ACTCACGGGGATTTCCAAGTCTCCACCCCATTGACGTCAATGGGAGTTTGTTTTGGCACCAAAATCAACG
GGACTTTCCAAAATGTCGTAACAACTCCGCCCCATTGACGCAAATGGGCGGTAGGCGTGTACGGTGGGAG
GTCTATATAAGCAGAGCTCGTTTAGTGAACCGTCAGATCGCCTGGAGACGCCATCCACGCTGTTTTGACC
TCCATAGAAGACACCGGGACCGATCCAGCCTCCGGGGGATCTTGGTGGCGTGAAACTCCCGCACCTCTTC
GGCCAGCGCCTTGTAGAAGCGCGTAGGCCTTCTAGAGCCACCATGAGCCTCGAAAACGTAGCTTTTAATG
TAGTCAATAAAGGCCATTTTGATGGACAGCAGGGAGAAGTCCCCGTGTCCATTATTAATAATACTGTCTA
TACAAAAGTCGACGGCGTAGACGTGGAGCTCTTCGAGAACAAGACCACGTTGCCGGTGAACGTTGCATTC
GAATTGTGGGCCAAACGTAACATAAAACCGGTTCCAGAAGTCAAAATCCTTAACAATCTCGGAGTGGATA
TCGCAGCCAACACCGTGATATGGGATTATAAGAGGGACGCACCGGCACACATATCCACGATCGGGGTCTG
TTCCATGACTGACATAGCTAAGAAGCCAACAGAAAATATCTGCGCCCCCTTGACCGTCTTCTTCGATGGT
CGGGTGAATGGGCAGGTCGATCTCTTTCGAAACGCTCGCAATGGTGTGTTGATAACTGAAGGTAGTGTTA
AAGGACTGCAGCCGAGTGTCGGTCCTAAACAAGCTTCTCTTAACGGAGTCACTCTTATAGGTGAAGCCCT
GAAAACGCAATTCAACTATTACAAGAAAGTAAATGGAGTCGTGCAGCAATTGCCCGAGACTTACTTCACG
CAAAGTCGTAATCTGAAAGAGTTCAAGCCAAGGAGCCAGATGGAAATTGATTTCTTGGAACTTGCAATGG
ACGAATTTATTGAACGTTACAAACTGGAAGGATACGCATTTGAACACATTGTGTATGGCGACTTTTCTCA
CCGGCAACTTGGCGGCCTTCATCTGTTGATTGGTCTTGCCAAAAGATCCAAGGAAAGTCCACTCGAACTC
GAGGACTTCATCCCCATGGATTCCACGGTCAAGAACTACTTCATTACCGACGCACAGACTGGTAGCTCTA
AATGTGTTTGCAGTGTGATAGATTTGCTCCTCGACGATTTCGTGGAGATAATTAAGAGCCAAGACCTTTC
AGTTGTTAGCAAGGTGGTGAAGGTTACTATTGATTACACAGAAATATCATTTATGCTTTGGTGTAAAGAC
GGACATGTAGAGACCTTTTATCCAAAGCTTCAAGGCAAGCCCATTCCTAACCCTCTTCTCGGTCTCGACT
CAACTTAGACGCGTCGGATCCTGAGAACTTCAGGGTGAGTTTGGGGACCCTTGATTGTTCTTTCTTTTTC
GCTATTGTAAAATTCATGTTATATGGAGGGGGCAAAGTTTTCAGGGTGTTGTTTAGAATGGGAAGATGTC
CCTTGTATCACCATGGACCCTCATGATAATTTTGTTTCTTTCACTTTCTACTCTGTTGACAACCATTGTC
TCCTCTTATTTTCTTTTCATTTTCTGTAACTTTTTCGTTAAACTTTAGCTTGCATTTGTAACGAATTTTT
AAATTCACTTTTGTTTATTTGTCAGATTGTAAGTACTTTCTCTAATCACTTTTTTTTCAAGGCAATCAGG
GTATATTATATTGTACTTCAGCACAGTTTTAGAGAACAATTGTTATAATTAAATGATAAGGTAGAATATT
TCTGCATATAAATTCTGGCTGGCGTGGAAATATTCTTATTGGTAGAAACAACTACACCCTGGTCATCATC
CTGCCTTTCTCTTTATGGTTACAATGATATACACTGTTTGAGATGAGGATAAAATACTCTGAGTCCAAAC
CGGGCCCCTCTGCTAACCATGTTCATGCCTTCTTCTCTTTCCTACAGCTCCTGGGCAACGTGCTGGTTGT
TGTGCTGTCTCATCATTTTGGCAAAGAATTCACTCCTCAGGTGCAGGCTGCCTATCAGAAGGTGGTGGCT
GGTGTGGCCAATGCCCTGGCTCACAAATACCACTGAGATCTTTTTCCCTCTGCCAAAAATTATGGGGACA
TCATGAAGCCCCTTGAGCATCTGACTTCTGGCTAATAAAGGAAATTTATTTTCATTGCAATAGTGTGTTG
GAATTTTTTGTGTCTCTCACTCGGAAGGACATATGGGAGGGCAAATCATTTAAAACATCAGAATGAGTAT
TTGGTTTAGAGTTTGGCAACATATGCCCATATGCTGGCTGCCATGAACAAAGGTTGGCTATAAAGAGGTC
ATCAGTATATGAAACAGCCCCCTGCTGTCCATTCCTTATTCCATAGAAAAGCCTTGACTTGAGGTTAGAT
TTTTTTTATATTTTGTTTTGTGTTATTTTTTTCTTTAACATCCCTAAAATTTTCCTTACATGTTTTACTA
GCCAGATTTTTCCTCCTCTCCTGACTACTCCCAGTCATAGCTGTCCCTCTTCTCTTATGGAGATCCCTCG
AGGAGCTTTTTGCAAAAGCCTAGGCCTCCAAAAAAGCCTCTTCACTACTTCTGGAATAGCTCAGAGGCCG
AGGCGGCCTCGGCCTCTGCATAAATAAAAAAAATTAGTCAGCCATGGGGCGGAGAATGGGCGGAACTGGG
CGGAGTTAGGGGCGGGATGGGCGGAGTTAGGGGCGGGACTATGGTTGCTGACTAATTGCTGCATTAATGA
ATCGGCCAACGCGCGGGGAGAGGCGGTTTGCGTATTGGGCGCTCTTCCGCTTCCTCGCTCACTGACTCGC
TGCGCTCGGTCGTTCGGCTGCGGCGAGCGGTATCAGCTCACTCAAAGGCGGTAATACGGTTATCCACAGA
ATCAGGGGATAACGCAGGAAAGAACATGTGAGCAAAAGGCCAGCAAAAGGCCAGGAACCGTAAAAAGGCC
GCGTTGCTGGCGTTTTTCCATAGGCTCCGCCCCCCTGACGAGCATCACAAAAATCGACGCTCAAGTCAGA
GGTGGCGAAACCCGACAGGACTATAAAGATACCAGGCGTTTCCCCCTGGAAGCTCCCTCGTGCGCTCTCC
TGTTCCGACCCTGCCGCTTACCGGATACCTGTCCGCCTTTCTCCCTTCGGGAAGCGTGGCGCTTTCTCAT
AGCTCACGCTGTAGGTATCTCAGTTCGGTGTAGGTCGTTCGCTCCAAGCTGGGCTGTGTGCACGAACCCC
CCGTTCAGCCCGACCGCTGCGCCTTATCCGGTAACTATCGTCTTGAGTCCAACCCGGTAAGACACGACTT
ATCGCCACTGGCAGCAGCCACTGGTAACAGGATTAGCAGAGCGAGGTATGTAGGCGGTGCTACAGAGTTC
TTGAAGTGGTGGCCTAACTACGGCTACACTAGAAGAACAGTATTTGGTATCTGCGCTCTGCTGAAGCCAG
TTACCTTCGGAAAAAGAGTTGGTAGCTCTTGATCCGGCAAACAAACCACCGCTGGTAGCGGTGGTTTTTT
TGTTTGCAAGCAGCAGATTACGCGCAGAAAAAAAGGATCTCAAGAAGATCCTTTGATCTTTTCTACGGGG
TCTGACGCTCAGTGGAACGAAAACTCACGTTAAGGGATTTTGGTCATGAGATTATCAAAAAGGATCTTCA
CCTAGATCCTTTTAAATTAAAAATGAAGTTTTAAATCAATCTAAAGTATATATGAGTAAACTTGGTCTGA
CAGTTACCAATGCTTAATCAGTGAGGCACCTATCTCAGCGATCTGTCTATTTCGTTCATCCATAGTTGCC
TGACTCCCCGTCGTGTAGATAACTACGATACGGGAGGGCTTACCATCTGGCCCCAGTGCTGCAATGATAC
CGCGAGACCCACGCTCACCGGCTCCAGATTTATCAGCAATAAACCAGCCAGCCGGAAGGGCCGAGCGCAG
AAGTGGTCCTGCAACTTTATCCGCCTCCATCCAGTCTATTAATTGTTGCCGGGAAGCTAGAGTAAGTAGT
TCGCCAGTTAATAGTTTGCGCAACGTTGTTGCCATTGCTACAGGCATCGTGGTGTCACGCTCGTCGTTTG
GTATGGCTTCATTCAGCTCCGGTTCCCAACGATCAAGGCGAGTTACATGATCCCCCATGTTGTGCAAAAA
AGCGGTTAGCTCCTTCGGTCCTCCGATCGTTGTCAGAAGTAAGTTGGCCGCAGTGTTATCACTCATGGTT
ATGGCAGCACTGCATAATTCTCTTACTGTCATGCCATCCGTAAGATGCTTTTCTGTGACTGGTGAGTACT
CAACCAAGTCATTCTGAGAATAGTGTATGCGGCGACCGAGTTGCTCTTGCCCGGCGTCAATACGGGATAA
TACCGCGCCACATAGCAGAACTTTAAAAGTGCTCATCATTGGAAAACGTTCTTCGGGGCGAAAACTCTCA
AGGATCTTACCGCTGTTGAGATCCAGTTCGATGTAACCCACTCGTGCACCCAACTGATCTTCAGCATCTT
TTACTTTCACCAGCGTTTCTGGGTGAGCAAAAACAGGAAGGCAAAATGCCGCAAAAAAGGGAATAAGGGC
GACACGGAAATGTTGAATACTCATACTCTTCCTTTTTCAATATTATTGAAGCATTTATCAGGGTTATTGT
CTCATGAGCGGATACATATTTGAATGTATTTAGAAAAATAAACAAATAGGGGTTCCGCGCACATTTCCCC
GAAAAGTGCCACCTGACGTCTAAGAAACCATTATTATCATGACATTAACCTATAAAAATAGGCGTATCAC
GAGGCCCTTTCGTCTCGCGCGTTTCGGTGATGACGGTGAAAACCTCTGACACATGCAGCTCCCGGAGACG
GTCACAGCTTGTCTGTAAGCGGATGCCGGGAGCAGACAAGCCCGTCAGGGCGCGTCAGCGGGTGTTGGCG
GGTGTCGGGGCTGGCTTAACTATGCGGCATCAGAGCAGATTGTACTGAGAGTGCACCATATGCGGTGTGA
AATACCGCACAGATGCGTAAGGAGAAAATACCGCATCAGGAAATTGTAAGCGTTAATATTTTGTTAAAAT
TCGCGTTAAATTTTTGTTAAATCAGCTCATTTTTTAACCAATAGGCCGAAATCGGCAAAATCCCTTATAA
ATCAAAAGAATAGACCGAGATAGGGT
[37 nt withheld, positions 5557-5593]
AAAGAACGTGGACTCCAACGTCAAAGG
[49 nt withheld, positions 5621-5669]
T
[91 nt withheld, positions 5671-5761]
G
[124 nt withheld, positions 5763-5886]
CCATTCGCCATTCAGGCTGCGCAACTGTTGGGAAGGGCGATCGGTGCGGGCCTCTTCGCTATTACGCCAG
CTGGCGAAAGGGGGATGTGCTGCAAGGCGATTAAGTTGGGTAACGCCAGGGTTTTCCCAGTCACGACGTT
GTAAAACGACGGCCAGTGAATTGTAATACGACTCACTATAGGGCGAATTCGAGCTCGCCC
Features (pLannotate 1.2.2; 17 found; start..end, strand, type, name):
      1..304     +  enhancer       CMV enhancer: human cytomegalovirus immediate early enhancer
    305..508     +  promoter       CMV promoter: human cytomegalovirus (CMV) immediate early promoter
    598..637     +  5'UTR          HSV TK 5'-UTR: 5' untranslated region from the herpes simplex virus thymidine kinase gene
    676..1731    +  CDS            rep (fragment): R1AB_SARS2 - Experimental evidence at protein level: Swiss-Prot protein existence level 1. [2'-O-methyltransferase]: Methyltransferase that mediates mRNA cap 2'-O-ribose methylation to the 5'-cap structure of viral mRNAs. N7-methyl guanosine cap is a prerequisite for binding of nsp16. Therefore plays an essential role in viral mRNAs cap methylation which is essential to evade immune system. From Severe acute respiratory syndrome coronavirus 2 (2019-nCoV) (SARS-CoV-2).
   1785..2357    +  intron         β-globin intron: intron from rabbit β-globin gene
   2361..2483    +  CDS            HBB: HBB_COLGU - Experimental evidence at transcript level: Swiss-Prot protein existence level 2. Involved in oxygen transport from the lung to the various peripheral tissues. From Colobus guereza (Mantled guereza) (Eastern black-and-white colobus monkey).
   2554..2609    +  polyA_signal   β-globin poly(A) signal: rabbit β-globin polyadenylation signal (Gil and Proudfoot, 1987)
   2949..3138    -  promoter       SV40 promoter: SV40 early promoter
   3138..3192    -  CDS            lacI (fragment): lac repressor; lacI; The lac repressor binds to the lac operator to inhibit transcription in E. coli. This inhibition can be relieved by adding lactose or isopropyl-β-D-thiogalactopyranoside (IPTG).
   3375..3963    -  rep_origin     ori: high-copy-number ColE1/pMB1/pBR322/pUC origin of replication
   4134..4994    -  CDS            AmpR: β-lactamase; bla; confers resistance to ampicillin, carbenicillin, and related antibiotics
   4995..5099    -  promoter       AmpR promoter: bla
   5194..5229    +  CDS            rop (fragment): Rop protein, which maintains plasmids at low copy number; rop
   5331..5430    +  misc_feature   bom (fragment): basis of mobility region from pBR322
   5458..5886    -  rep_origin     f1 ori (sequence partly withheld): f1 bacteriophage origin of replication; arrow indicates direction of (+) strand synthesis
   5890..6047    -  CDS            lacZα (fragment): LacZα fragment of β-galactosidase; lacZ fragment
   6050..6068    +  promoter       T7 promoter: promoter for bacteriophage T7 RNA polymerase
