[The description below was written by a language model from this plasmid's Addgene catalogue record and pLannotate feature annotations shown in this document.]
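Description:
pCG_batCoV RaTG13 NSP15 C-V5-tag is a 6,086 bp mammalian expression plasmid built on the pCG backbone. It drives transient expression of non-structural protein 15 (Nsp15) from the bat coronavirus RaTG13, a close relative of SARS-CoV-2. The insert is a synthetic, human codon-optimized open reading frame carrying a C-terminal V5 epitope tag according to the name and stated purpose. The automated annotation does not call the V5 tag separately. It labels the roughly 1 kb coding region only as a fragment homologous to the SARS-CoV-2 replicase polyprotein 1ab, and the functional text attached to that hit (2'-O-methyltransferase) belongs to the polyprotein database entry rather than to Nsp15 itself. The cloning sites used are not recorded.

Transcription is driven by the human cytomegalovirus immediate-early enhancer and promoter, followed by a 5' untranslated leader from the herpes simplex virus thymidine kinase gene. Downstream of the coding sequence lie a rabbit β-globin intron, a short stretch of β-globin exon sequence and the β-globin polyadenylation signal, which together supply splicing and 3' end processing to support mRNA accumulation. The backbone also contains an SV40 early promoter element, but no mammalian selection marker is annotated.

In bacteria the plasmid is maintained at high copy through a ColE1/pUC-type origin and selected with ampicillin via β-lactamase. An f1 origin, a T7 promoter and remnants of lacZα, lacI, rop and bom are vestiges of the vector's cloning history. The associated work is a systematic functional analysis of SARS-CoV-2 proteins as innate immune antagonists, so this construct presumably allows the RaTG13 ortholog to be compared with its SARS-CoV-2 counterpart, with expression detected through the V5 tag.
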