Addgene plasmid #179984: pCG_batCoV RaTG13 NSP15 C-V5-tag
Purpose: Mammalian expression vector for RaTG13 Nsp15, V5-tagged. Sequence codon-optimized.
Depositing lab: Konstantin Sparrer. Publication: Systematic functional analysis of SARS-CoV-2 proteins uncovers viral innate immune antagonists and remaining vulnerabilities. Hayn M, Hirschenberger M, Koepke L, Nchioua R, Straub JH, Klute S, Hunszinger V, Zech F, Prelli Bozzo C, Aftab W, Christensen MH, Conzelmann C, Muller JA, Srinivasachar Badarinarayan S, Sturzel CM, Forne I, Stenger S, Conzelmann KK, Munch J, Schmidt FI, Sauter D, Imhof A, Kirchhoff F, Sparrer KMJ. Cell Rep. 2021 May 18;35(7):109126. doi: 10.1016/j.celrep.2021.109126. Epub 2021 Apr 27. PubMed 33974846.
Backbone
  Vector backbone: pCG
  Vector type: Mammalian Expression
Growth in bacteria
  Bacterial resistance: Ampicillin, 100 μg/mL
  Growth temperature: 37°C
  Growth strain: DH5alpha
  Copy number: High Copy
Gene/Insert
  Gene/Insert name: RaTG13 Nsp15
  Species: Synthetic
  Mutation: human codon-optimized
  Cloning method: Restriction Enzyme; 5′ cloning site Unknown (unknown if destroyed); 3′ cloning site Unknown (unknown if destroyed)
Terms and licenses: Academic/Nonprofit Terms; Industry Terms: Not Available to Industry
How to cite: pCG_batCoV RaTG13 NSP15 C-V5-tag was a gift from Konstantin Sparrer (Addgene plasmid # 179984 ; http://n2t.net/addgene:179984 ; RRID:Addgene_179984)
